Addgene plasmid #67778: Kohinoor-mitochondria/pcDNA3
Purpose: Mitochondria-targetted Kohinoor for mammalian cell expression
Depositing lab: Takeharu Nagai. Depositing organization: The University of Osaka. Publication: A fast- and positively photoswitchable fluorescent protein for ultralow-laser-power RESOLFT nanoscopy. Tiwari DK, Arai Y, Yamanaka M, Matsuda T, Agetsuma M, Nakano M, Fujita K, Nagai T. Nat Methods. 2015 Jun;12(6):515-8. doi: 10.1038/nmeth.3362. Epub 2015 Apr 20. PubMed 25894946.
Backbone
  Vector backbone: pcDNA3
  Backbone manufacturer: Invitrogen
  Vector type: Mammalian Expression
Growth in bacteria
  Bacterial resistance: Ampicillin, 100 μg/mL
  Growth temperature: 37°C
  Growth strain: XL10 Gold
  Copy number: High Copy
Gene/Insert
  Gene/Insert name: Kohinoor
  Species: Synthetic
  Insert size (bp): 675
  GenBank ID: AB935555
  Promoter: CMV
  Tag / fusion protein: CoxVIII x 2 (N terminal on insert)
  Cloning method: Restriction Enzyme; 5′ cloning site HindIII (unknown if destroyed); 3′ cloning site XhoI (unknown if destroyed)
  Sequencing primers: 5′ GAAATTAATACGACTCACTATAGGG; 3′ TAGAAGGCACAGTCGAGG
Terms and licenses: Academic/Nonprofit Terms; Industry Terms: Not Available to Industry
How to cite: Kohinoor-mitochondria/pcDNA3 was a gift from Takeharu Nagai (Addgene plasmid # 67778 ; http://n2t.net/addgene:67778 ; RRID:Addgene_67778)
