[The description below was written by a language model from this plasmid's Addgene catalogue record.]
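Description:
Kohinoor-mitochondria/pcDNA3 is a mammalian expression plasmid built on the Invitrogen pcDNA3 backbone. It is maintained in E. coli as a high-copy plasmid under ampicillin selection. No feature table accompanies the record, so other backbone elements are not individually documented here. pcDNA3 in its standard form also carries a neomycin resistance cassette for G418 selection in mammalian cells and a bovine growth hormone polyadenylation signal downstream of the cloning site, but their presence in this particular construct is not confirmed by the recorded fields.

The payload is a synthetic 675 bp coding sequence for Kohinoor, a fluorescent protein described in the associated publication as fast and positively photoswitchable. It was inserted between the HindIII and XhoI sites and is driven by the CMV immediate-early promoter for strong constitutive expression in transfected mammalian cells. At its N terminus, Kohinoor is fused to two tandem copies of a CoxVIII sequence. This is the mitochondrial targeting presequence of cytochrome c oxidase subunit VIII, which directs import of the fusion protein into the mitochondrial matrix; duplicating the signal is a common way of improving targeting efficiency and reducing residual cytosolic fluorescence.

The construct therefore serves as a mitochondrial marker in live or fixed mammalian cells. Positive photoswitching means that the light used to excite fluorescence also switches the protein on. This suits the protein to RESOLFT super-resolution nanoscopy at very low laser power, the application developed in the associated work, and the plasmid allows mitochondrial structure to be imaged by that method.
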