>Addgene plasmid #67778 | Kohinoor-mitochondria/pcDNA3 | addgene partial sequence | sequence record 123645 | CMV-F 5'-CGCAAATGGGCGGTAGGCGTG-3'
GAGCTCTCTGGCTAACTGAGAACCCACTGCTTACTGGCTTATCGAAATTAATACGACTCACTATAGGGAG
ACCCAAGCTTGCCACCATGTCTGTTCTGACTCCTCTGCTGCTCCGGGGTCTCACAGGTTCCGCAAGAAGA
CTCCCCGTGCCTAGGGCCAAAATTCATTCACTGGGGGACCCCATGAGCGTGCTCACCCCACTCCTGCTGC
GGGGGCTGACCGGCAGCGCTAGGCGGCTGCCAGTCCCCAGGGCCAAGATCCACAGTCTCGGCGATCCCAA
GCGCGGCCGCATCATGAGTGTGATTAAACCAGACATGAAGATCAAGCTGCGTATGGAAGGCGCTGTAAAT
GGACACCCGTTCGCGATTGAAGGAGTTGGCCTTGGGAAGCCTTTCGAGGGAAAACAGAGTATGGACCTTA
AAGTCAAAGAAGGCGGACCTCTGCCTTTCGCCTATGACATCTTGACAATGGCCTTCTGTTACGGCAACAG
GGTATTCGCCAAATACCCAGAAAATATAGTAGATTATTTCAAGCAGTCGTTTCCTGAGGG
